>Addgene plasmid #242181 | XLone-UCE intron 5' deletion | addgene full sequence | sequence record 483895 | Addgene NGS Result
ATCACCTCGAGTTTACTCCCTATCAGTGATAGAGAACGTATGAAGAGTTTACTCCCTATCAGTGATAGAG
AACGTATGCAGACTTTACTCCCTATCAGTGATAGAGAACGTATAAGGAGTTTACTCCCTATCAGTGATAG
AGAACGTATGACCAGTTTACTCCCTATCAGTGATAGAGAACGTATCTACAGTTTACTCCCTATCAGTGAT
AGAGAACGTATATCCAGTTTACTCCCTATCAGTGATAGAGAACGTATAAGCTTTGCTTATGTAAACCAGG
GCGCCTATAAAAGAGTGCTGATTTTTTGAGTAAACTTCAATTCCACAACACTTTTGTCTTATACCAACTT
TCCGTACCACTTCCTACCCTCGTAAAGGTACCGAATGTTTATACAGGCTGAAATTTTGTAATGGTATTTA
TATCTGTTTTCCTTTTTAAGGAAAATAATATACTTTTCTAGGCATCAAAAATATCTGCCCCTTTCACTAA
TGCTGATGTACCACCTTCCCCCAACCCCCAACGCTAAATTTGACTGGCTTAAAAACATCTGCCCCCTGAA
CTATATCTGGGGAGGAATATTAATAAAACAATGAAGGACTTCATGGTGTCTAGTTATATAATTAGGAAAT
TGGTTAGAAACGTGGCTAAAACCAGTTTCTTTCATTAAAAGAACTAGTGTACATTTAAAAACAAAAACCT
TCAGGAAAAAGACTCTTTGATCTTTAAGTCAAATAGTATTTTTGGTTAACACAGCAGGAAGGGGAAATAT
ACCAATTTCAGATTCTTTTATTTATGCCTAAGTAGAGGTTGTAAGCAGCTAAGGAAGTGATTAAAATGTA
GTCTAGTAAAAAATGGTGCTGATTACTTGGAAAGCAGTTTACATTTGCAAAAAAATTCAGTATTATGACC
TTCACCAACTTTTACACATCATATACTTGGGTTATTACTTATGGTATAGCTTGTGTATGGAATGCAAGGG
TATTTTCAAATTGACTAGGTCTTGCTGGTCATCTTAAAATATGTTACAATATTACAAAATTGAAATGTAA
TATTTTTTAATAGAAGGAAAATATAAATTTAATATCTGGGCAATTGAGACCTTTAAACTTACTTTAAAAG
TATGATCTTGATGTATATGATACTGTTTTGTCTTTGCTATATTAACAGAATTAGAGGGGTGTTCTGCAAT
TCAAATACCTTATATATTCCAAATTTTATTCTCTATAATGGACTTTTAAAATAAAAGGTATATGTGCTTC
AAGAGGGCAAAATTTGAATCATGAGCTAATTTGCTAAGCATCAGATTATAGAAAAGCATCCTTGATTAAT
TTGGAACTGTGAAAGGGGGCGGGTAAAACTGTTTTCTGCAGAAATTTACTAGTGCAGCAACCATTTAAAT
TAAATGTTTGTTAACATAATAGTGATGGCATTTTCTCCTCCCCCTCCTTGTGGTTTTGTCCAACTAGATG
TTACAGTGGCAGTTGCACTGACTGTTAAGTGTTTAAATGATGACACCATTATGTGAAGTGATTTTGAAAT
GAGAGATTCCAGCCAAGAATTACATCTGCTCCCATCTCCTTCAAATCATACTCTCTGGCAGTACAGATTA
TGATTGATTTGTTTGTGACAGATTGCAGGAAACAGTCATTGATTTTTCAATATTTTACCTTAAAATTATT
TACAGTTGTAACCATGGGGAGGTATTTTCATGGGCTGTCAGCCCCTGAAAGACTAGGATAATATTCCCTG
CTCTCTGACAAGACAAATTACCTGTAATGAGTGCAGTAGCTGAAGGGTATACTTTTATTTTAAAATATGT
CAATAACCCCAGTGACTAAACGAATATTGATTTAGCATAATGAAGCCTGAGTAACGTGAAAATGAGCTTT
TTCAAGGGGCATGGTAAAGTCTTTCTTTTTAGCTGGTTGTAAGAAGCTTTTGATTCTTTTCAGCCAGCTG
GTAGGAATATAGAATTTTATAAGCAAACCATCAGGAATGATAGTGTTGTTTCTGATAAGCAACATCCAAA
TATTTTGACCCTGCTTTTAGTGGTTTTTTTCAAATCTTATTTTGAGTCTTACTTTTAGTCATAGAATAGC
TACTGATTTGATGCGGTCTTTAACTGACTTAATATTTTTACAATTTCAATATATTTTGCATTGGAATCTC
CAGTAATGAATATTAAAATATATGTACAATCATTTGTAGATGATATCAATTATATTAAGACATTTCAGAT
GGGCTATTGTAGTATTTAATGTGCCGTATTTTATGGTAGAATAATTCTCAGTCTCTGGACATCAAGATTG
CTTTCAGTGGGAATGAAGATTAATTTACTTCAGTCCTGATTTTTTAGGCATCAATGCATGTTTTCATTTT
TGTCAGACTTTTACCCTCTTTTAATGTAATTCTCAACTTCTTATGGATTTACTTCCCAATACATAAAATC
CTTCAAAACAAGAATGATAATAATTTTTATACTTTTTATAAAAATAAATTTATTTTTAGTCCATCAAGGT
GTCTGAAGACTAGTAGACCACCTCCCCTGCGAGCTAAGCTGGACAGCCAATGACGGGTAAGAGAGTGACA
TTTTTCACTAACCTAAGACAGGAGGGCCGTCAGAGCTACTGCCTAATCCAAAGACGGGTAAAAGTGATAA
AAATGTATCACTCCAACCTAAGACAGGCGCAGCTTCCGAGGGATTTGAGATCCAGACATGATAAGATACA
TTGATGAGTTTGGACAAACCAAAACTAGAATGCAGTGAAAAAAATGCCTTATTTGTGAAATTTGTGATGC
TATTGCCTTATTTGTAACCATTATAAGCTGCAATAAACAAGTTTGATATCTATAACAAGAAAATATATAT
ATAATAAGTTATCACGTAAGTAGAACATGAAATAACAATATAATTATCGTATGAGTTAAATCTTAAAAGT
CACGTAAAAGATAATCATGCGTCATTTTGACTCACGCGGTCGTTATAGTTCAAAATCAGTGACACTTACC
GCATTGACAAGCACGCCTCACGGGAGCTCCAAGCGGCGACTGAGATGTCCTAAATGCACAGCGACGGATT
CGCGCTATTTAGAAAGAGAGAGCAATATTTCAAGAATGCATGCGTCAATTTTACGCAGACTATCTTTCTA
GGGTTAAGAATTCACTGGCCGTCGTTTTACAACGTCGTGACTGGGAAAACCCTGGCGTTACCCAACTTAA
TCGCCTTGCAGCACATCCCCCTTTCGCCAGCTGGCGTAATAGCGAAGAGGCCCGCACCGATCGCCCTTCC
CAACAGTTGCGCAGCCTGAATGGCGAATGGCGCCTGATGCGGTATTTTCTCCTTACGCATCTGTGCGGTA
TTTCACACCGCATATGGTGCACTCTCAGTACAATCTGCTCTGATGCCGCATAGTTAAGCCAGCCCCGACA
CCCGCCAACACCCGCTGACGCGCCCTGACGGGCTTGTCTGCTCCCGGCATCCGCTTACAGACAAGCTGTG
ACCGTCTCCGGGAGCTGCATGTGTCAGAGGTTTTCACCGTCATCACCGAAACGCGCGAGACGAAAGGGCC
TCGTGATACGCCTATTTTTATAGGTTAATGTCATGATAATAATGGTTTCTTAGACGTCAGGTGGCACTTT
TCGGGGAAATGTGCGCGGAACCCCTATTTGTTTATTTTTCTAAATACATTCAAATATGTATCCGCTCATG
AGACAATAACCCTGATAAATGCTTCAATAATATTGAAAAAGGAAGAGTATGAGTATTCAACATTTCCGTG
TCGCCCTTATTCCCTTTTTTGCGGCATTTTGCCTTCCTGTTTTTGCTCACCCAGAAACGCTGGTGAAAGT
AAAAGATGCTGAAGATCAGTTGGGTGCACGAGTGGGTTACATCGAACTGGATCTCAACAGCGGTAAGATC
CTTGAGAGTTTTCGCCCCGAAGAACGTTTTCCAATGATGAGCACTTTTAAAGTTCTGCTATGTGGCGCGG
TATTATCCCGTATTGACGCCGGGCAAGAGCAACTCGGTCGCCGCATACACTATTCTCAGAATGACTTGGT
TGAGTACTCACCAGTCACAGAAAAGCATCTTACGGATGGCATGACAGTAAGAGAATTATGCAGTGCTGCC
ATAACCATGAGTGATAACACTGCGGCCAACTTACTTCTGACAACGATCGGAGGACCGAAGGAGCTAACCG
CTTTTTTGCACAACATGGGGGATCATGTAACTCGCCTTGATCGTTGGGAACCGGAGCTGAATGAAGCCAT
ACCAAACGACGAGCGTGACACCACGATGCCTGTAGCAATGGCAACAACGTTGCGCAAACTATTAACTGGC
GAACTACTTACTCTAGCTTCCCGGCAACAATTAATAGACTGGATGGAGGCGGATAAAGTTGCAGGACCAC
TTCTGCGCTCGGCCCTTCCGGCTGGCTGGTTTATTGCTGATAAATCTGGAGCCGGTGAGCGTGGGTCTCG
CGGTATCATTGCAGCACTGGGGCCAGATGGTAAGCCCTCCCGTATCGTAGTTATCTACACGACGGGGAGT
CAGGCAACTATGGATGAACGAAATAGACAGATCGCTGAGATAGGTGCCTCACTGATTAAGCATTGGTAAC
TGTCAGACCAAGTTTACTCATATATACTTTAGATTGATTTAAAACTTCATTTTTAATTTAAAAGGATCTA
GGTGAAGATCCTTTTTGATAATCTCATGACCAAAATCCCTTAACGTGAGTTTTCGTTCCACTGAGCGTCA
GACCCCGTAGAAAAGATCAAAGGATCTTCTTGAGATCCTTTTTTTCTGCGCGTAATCTGCTGCTTGCAAA
CAAAAAAACCACCGCTACCAGCGGTGGTTTGTTTGCCGGATCAAGAGCTACCAACTCTTTTTCCGAAGGT
AACTGGCTTCAGCAGAGCGCAGATACCAAATACTGTTCTTCTAGTGTAGCCGTAGTTAGGCCACCACTTC
AAGAACTCTGTAGCACCGCCTACATACCTCGCTCTGCTAATCCTGTTACCAGTGGCTGCTGCCAGTGGCG
ATAAGTCGTGTCTTACCGGGTTGGACTCAAGACGATAGTTACCGGATAAGGCGCAGCGGTCGGGCTGAAC
GGGGGGTTCGTGCACACAGCCCAGCTTGGAGCGAACGACCTACACCGAACTGAGATACCTACAGCGTGAG
CTATGAGAAAGCGCCACGCTTCCCGAAGGGAGAAAGGCGGACAGGTATCCGGTAAGCGGCAGGGTCGGAA
CAGGAGAGCGCACGAGGGAGCTTCCAGGGGGAAACGCCTGGTATCTTTATAGTCCTGTCGGGTTTCGCCA
CCTCTGACTTGAGCGTCGATTTTTGTGATGCTCGTCAGGGGGGCGGAGCCTATGGAAAAACGCCAGCAAC
GCGGCCTTTTTACGGTTTCTGGCCTTTTGCTGGCCTTTTGCTCACATGTTCTTTCCTGCGTTATCCCCTG
ATTCTGTGGATAACCGTATTACCGCCTTTGAGTGAGCTGATACCGCTCGCCGCAGCCGAACGACCGAGCG
CAGCGAGTCAGTGAGCGAGGAAGCGGAAGAGCGCCCAATACGCAAACCGCCTCTCCCCGCGCGTTGGCCG
ATTCATTAATGCAGCTGGCACGACAGGTTTCCCGACTGGAAAGCGGGCAGTGAGCGCAACGCAATTAATG
TGAGTTAGCTCACTCATTAGGCACCCCAGGCTTTACACTTTATGCTTCCGGCTCGTATGTTGTGTGGAAT
TGTGAGCGGATAACAATTTCACACAGGAAACAGCTATGACCATGATTACGCCAAGGTCGACTTAACCCTA
GAAAGATAATCATATTGTGACGTACGTTAAAGATAATCATGCGTAAAATTGACGCATGTGTTTTATCGGT
CTGTATATCGAGGTTTATTTATTAATTTGAATAGATATTAAGTTTTATTATATTTACACTTACATACTAA
TAATAAATTCAACAAACAATTTATTTATGTTTATTTATTTATTAAAAAAAAACAAAAACTCAAAATTTCT
TCTATAAAGTAACAAAACTTTTAGCAGTGAAAAAAATGCTTTATTTGTGAAATTTGTGATGCTATTGCTT
TATTTGTAACCATTATAAGCTGCAATAAACAAGTTAACAACAACAATTGCATTCATTTTATGTTTCAGGT
TCAGGGGGAGGTGTGGGAGGTTTTTTAAAGCAAGTAAAACCTCTACAAATGTGGTATGGCTGATTATGAT
CCTCTGGAGATTTAGCCCTCCCACACATAACCAGAGGGCAGCAATTCACGAATCCCAACTGCCGTCGGCT
GTCCATCACTGTCCTTCACTATGGCTTTGATCCCAGGATGCAGATCGAGAAGCACCTGTCGGCACCGTCC
GCAGGGGCTCAAGATGCCCCTGTTCTCATTTCCGATCGCGACGATACAAGTCAGGTTGCCAGCTGCCGCA
GCAGCAGCAGTGCCCAGCACCACGAGTTCTGCACAAGGTCCCCCAGTAAAATGATATACATTGACACCAG
TGAAGATGCGGCCGTCGCTAGAGAGAGCTGCGCTGGCGACGCTGTAGTCTTCAGAGATGGGGATGCTGTT
GATTGTAGCCGTTGCTCTTTCAATGAGGGTGGATTCTTCTTGAGACAAAGGCTTGGCCATGGGGCCGGGG
TTCTCCTCCACGTCGCCGGCCTGCTTCAGCAGGCTGAAGTTGGTGGCGCCGCTGCCCCCGGGGAGCATGT
CAAGGTCAAAATCGTCAAGAGCGTCAGCAGGCAGCATATCAAGGTCAAAGTCGTCAAGGGCATCGGCTGG
GAGCATGTCTAAGTCAAAATCGTCAAGGGCGTCGGTCGGCCCGCCGCTTTCGCACTTTAGCTGTTTCTCC
AGGCCACATATGATTAGTTCCAGGCCGAAAAGGAAGGCAGGTTCGGCTCCCTGCCGGTCGAACAGCTCAA
TTGCTTGTTTCAGAAGTGGGGGCATAGAATCGGTGGTAGGTGTCTCTCTTTCCTCTTTTGCTACTTGATG
CTCCTGTTCCTCCAATACGCAGCCCAGTGTAAAGTGGCCCACGGCGGACAGAGCGTACAGTGCGTTCTCC
AGGGAGAAGCCTTGCTGACACAGGAACGCGAGCTGATTTTCCAGGGTTTCGTACTGTTTCTCTGTTGGGC
GGGTGCCGAGATGCACTTTAGCCCCGTCGCGATGTGAGAGGAGAGCACAGCGGTATGACTTGGCGTTGTT
CCGCAGAAAGTCTTGCCATGACTCGCCTTCCAGGGGGCAGGAGTGGGTATGATGCCTGTCCAGCATCTCG
ATTGGCAGGGCATCGAGCAGGGCCCGCTTGTTCTTCACGTGCCAGTACAGGGTAGGCTGCTCAACTCCCA
GCTTTTGAGCGAGTTTCCTTGTCGTCAGGCCTTCGATACCGACTCCATTGAGTAATTCCAGAGCAGAGTT
TATGACTTTGCTCTTGTCCAGTCTAGACATCTTATCGTCATCGTCTTTGTAATCCATGGTGGCGGATCCC
GCGTCACGACACCTGTGTTCTGGCGGCAAACCCGTTGCGAAAAAGAACGTTCACGGCGACTACTGCACTT
ATATACGGTTCTCCCCCACCCTCGGGAAAAAGGCGGAGCCAGTACACGACATCACTTTCCCAGTTTACCC
CGCGCCACCTTCTCTAGGCACCGGTTCAATTGCCGACCCCTCCCCCCAACTTCTCGGGGACTGTGGGCGA
TGTGCGCTCTGCCCACTGACGGGCACCGGAGCCACTCGAGTGGAATT
Features (pLannotate 1.2.2; 18 found; start..end, strand, type, name):
      9..376     +  promoter       TRE3GS promoter: 3rd-generation Tet-responsive promoter that can be activated by binding of Tet-On® 3G, modified to eliminate binding sites for endogenous mammalian transcription factors
   2709..2843    -  polyA_signal   SV40 poly(A) signal: SV40 polyadenylation signal
   3160..3317    +  CDS            lacZα (fragment): LacZα fragment of β-galactosidase; lacZ fragment
   3323..3422    -  misc_feature   bom (fragment): basis of mobility region from pBR322
   3524..3559    -  CDS            rop (fragment): Rop protein, which maintains plasmids at low copy number; rop
   3654..3758    +  promoter       AmpR promoter: bla
   3759..4619    +  CDS            AmpR: β-lactamase; bla; confers resistance to ampicillin, carbenicillin, and related antibiotics
   4790..5378    +  rep_origin     ori: high-copy-number ColE1/pMB1/pBR322/pUC origin of replication
   5561..5653    +  CDS            lacI (fragment): lac repressor; lacI; The lac repressor binds to the lac operator to inhibit transcription in E. coli. This inhibition can be relieved by adding lactose or isopropyl-β-D-thiogalactopyranoside (IPTG).
   5666..5687    +  protein_bind   CAP binding site: CAP binding activates transcription in the presence of cAMP. E. coli catabolite activator protein
   5702..5732    +  promoter       lac promoter: promoter for the E. coli lac operon
   5740..5756    +  protein_bind   lac operator: The lac repressor binds to the lac operator to inhibit transcription in E. coli. This inhibition can be relieved by adding lactose or isopropyl-β-D-thiogalactopyranoside (IPTG). lac repressor encoded by lacI
   6044..6125    -  polyA_signal   SV40 poly(A) signal: SV40 polyadenylation signal
   6148..6231    -  CDS            large T antigen (fragment): large T antigen from SV40 (simian virus 40)
   6242..6640    -  CDS            BSD: blasticidin S deaminase; Aspergillus terreus BSD; confers resistance to blasticidin
   6713..6823    -  CDS            VP48: 3 tandem repeats of the minimal activation domain of herpes simplex virus VP16 (Cheng et al., 2013)
   6753..7450    -  CDS            rtTA3 (fragment): reverse tetracycline transactivator 3 activates expression from Tet-responsive promoters in the presence of doxycycline
   7503..7714    -  promoter       EF-1α core promoter: core promoter for human elongation factor EF-1α
