[The description below was written by a language model from this plasmid's Addgene catalogue record and pLannotate feature annotations shown in this document.]
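Description:
XLone-UCE intron 5' deletion is a mammalian expression plasmid built on the XLone-tTA-MCS backbone for doxycycline-controlled expression of a mutant fragment of the human long noncoding RNA CRNDE. It is maintained in E. coli through a high-copy ColE1/pUC-type origin and an ampicillin resistance gene (β-lactamase with its own promoter). The remnants of lacZα, lacI, rop, bom and the lac promoter/operator in the annotation are leftover cloning-vector sequence rather than functional parts of the design.

The payload sits downstream of the TRE3GS promoter, a third-generation Tet-responsive promoter. According to the record, the insert is the CRNDE intron containing the ultraconserved element (UCE), carrying a deletion at its 5' end and introduced by Gibson assembly. The feature table does not annotate the insert itself, which presumably lies in the unannotated stretch between TRE3GS and an SV40 polyadenylation signal. A second, oppositely oriented cassette uses the EF-1α core promoter to drive a Tet transactivator followed by the blasticidin S deaminase gene and another SV40 poly(A) signal, so the regulator and a mammalian selection marker are supplied from the same plasmid. The annotation tool identifies the transactivator as an rtTA3-like fragment with a VP16-derived minimal activation domain, whereas the backbone name refers to tTA. The stated purpose describes expression as doxycycline inducible, and the record does not otherwise resolve this naming difference. No transposon or viral integration elements are annotated.

The construct is intended for regulated expression of this deletion variant in mammalian cells, with blasticidin selection, most plausibly as one of a set of mutants for dissecting which parts of the UCE-containing intron are needed for CRNDE function.
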