Addgene plasmid #242181: XLone-UCE intron 5' deletion
Purpose: Express doxycycline inducible UCE intron 5' deletion of CRNDE in mammalian cells
Depositing lab: Joshua Mendell. Depositing organization: University of Texas Southwestern Medical Center. Publication: An ultraconserved snoRNA-like element in long noncoding RNA CRNDE promotes ribosome biogenesis and cell proliferation. Lee JS, Dan T, Zhang H, Cheng Y, Rehfeld F, Brugarolas J, Mendell JT. Mol Cell. 2025 Apr 17;85(8):1543-1560.e10. doi: 10.1016/j.molcel.2025.03.006. Epub 2025 Apr 3. PubMed 40185099.
Backbone
  Vector backbone: XLone-tTA-MCS
  Vector type: Mammalian Expression
Growth in bacteria
  Bacterial resistance: Ampicillin, 100 μg/mL
  Growth temperature: 37°C
  Growth strain: DH5alpha
  Copy number: High Copy
Gene/Insert
  Gene/Insert name: CRNDE UCE intron with 5' deletion
  Species: H. sapiens (human)
  Entrez Gene: CRNDE (a.k.a. CRNDEP, LINC00180, NCRNA00180, PNAS-108, lincIRX5)
  Promoter: TRE3GS
  Cloning method: Gibson Cloning
Terms and licenses: Academic/Nonprofit Terms; Industry Terms: Not Available to Industry
How to cite: XLone-UCE intron 5' deletion was a gift from Joshua Mendell (Addgene plasmid # 242181 ; http://n2t.net/addgene:242181 ; RRID:Addgene_242181)
